>Addgene plasmid #26297 | pMOTag53M | depositor full sequence | sequence record 12382 | Author sequence
CTAAATTGTAAGCGTTAATATTTTGTTAAAATTCGCGTTAAATTTTTGTTAAATCAGCTCATTTTTTAAC
CAATAGGCCGAAATCGGCAAAATCCCTTATAAATCAAAAGAATAGACCGAGATAGGGT
[37 nt withheld, positions 129-165]
AAAGAACGTGGACTCCAACGTCAAAGG
[49 nt withheld, positions 193-241]
T
[91 nt withheld, positions 243-333]
G
[124 nt withheld, positions 335-458]
CCCATTCGCCATTCAGGCTGCGCAACTGTTGGGAAGGGCGATCGGTGCGGGCCTCTTCGCTATTACGCCA
GCTGGCGAAAGGGGGATGTGCTGCAAGGCGATTAAGTTGGGTAACGCCAGGGTTTTCCCAGTCACGACGT
TGTAAAACGACGGCCAGTGAGCGCGCGTAATACGACTCACTATAGGGCGAATTGGAGCTCCACCGCGGTG
GCGGCCGCTCTAGAACTAGTGGATCCCCCGGGCTGCAGGAATTCGATCCTCGGACCCGTCGGGCCGCGTC
GGACCGGCGGTGTTGGTCGGCGTCGGTCAGTCCTGCTCCTCGGCCACGAAGTGCACGCAGTTGCCGGCCG
GGTCGCGCAGGGCGAACTCCCGCCCCCACGGCTGCTCGCCGATCTCGGTCATGGCCGGCCCGGAGGCGTC
CCGGAAGTTCGTGGACACGACCTCCGACCACTCGGCGTACAGCTCGTCCAGGCCGCGCACCCACACCCAG
GCCAGGGTGTTGTCCGGCACCACCTGGTCCTGGACCGCGCTGATGAACAGGGTCACGTCGTCCCGGACCA
CACCGGCGAAGTCGTCCTCCACGAAGTCCCGGGAGAACCCGAGCCGGTCGGTCCAGAACTCGACCGCTCC
GGCGACGTCGCGCGCGGTGAGCACCGGAACGGCACTGGTCAACTTGGCCATGATCAAGCTTAAGCTAGCA
ATTCGTTTGAACTATTTTCTTTGATGAAAGGGTTACTATTCTTTCTCCTCTAGTAGGGCTGGTCGAGAAA
ACAAGATTGAAAGAAAAGGCGGAAAGGGAGAGGGAGAAAGAGGTGTGACACGACAGGAAGAAGCGAATAA
GGGGAAGGAAGGCATACACGCAACCACAGACGTGACAGGGTGCCTCCTACACAAAGGGTGAGCAAAAAAA
CAAGAAAAACATAGGTCCCAAGCGAATTAAAAACATTTGAGACAGAAAACAAATTCACAAAAGAAAGAAA
GAAAGAACATAAATGAAAACCTACACATGGTGCGACGTTGTCACACTTTGTCGACGGCCGCACTAGATCA
CAGCAGATCCTCCTCCGAGATCAGCTTCTGCTCCTCGGATCTCAGCAGATCCTCCTCCGAGATCAGCTTC
TGCTCCTCGGATCTCAGCAGATCCTCCTCCGAGATCAGCTTCTGCTCCTCGGATCTCGATCGGCCGCCCT
CGAGGGGGGGCCCGGTACCCAGCTTTTGTTCCCTTTAGTGAGGGTTAATTGCGCGCTTGGCGTAATCATG
GTCATAGCTGTTTCCTGTGTGAAATTGTTATCCGCTCACAATTCCACACAACATACGAGCCGGAAGCATA
AAGTGTAAAGCCTGGGGTGCCTAATGAGTGAGCTAACTCACATTAATTGCGTTGCGCTCACTGCCCGCTT
TCCAGTCGGGAAACCTGTCGTGCCAGCTGCATTAATGAATCGGCCAACGCGCGGGGAGAGGCGGTTTGCG
TATTGGGCGCTCTTCCGCTTCCTCGCTCACTGACTCGCTGCGCTCGGTCGTTCGGCTGCGGCGAGCGGTA
TCAGCTCACTCAAAGGCGGTAATACGGTTATCCACAGAATCAGGGGATAACGCAGGAAAGAACATGTGAG
CAAAAGGCCAGCAAAAGGCCAGGAACCGTAAAAAGGCCGCGTTGCTGGCGTTTTTCCATAGGCTCCGCCC
CCCTGACGAGCATCACAAAAATCGACGCTCAAGTCAGAGGTGGCGAAACCCGACAGGACTATAAAGATAC
CAGGCGTTTCCCCCTGGAAGCTCCCTCGTGCGCTCTCCTGTTCCGACCCTGCCGCTTACCGGATACCTGT
CCGCCTTTCTCCCTTCGGGAAGCGTGGCGCTTTCTCATAGCTCACGCTGTAGGTATCTCAGTTCGGTGTA
GGTCGTTCGCTCCAAGCTGGGCTGTGTGCACGAACCCCCCGTTCAGCCCGACCGCTGCGCCTTATCCGGT
AACTATCGTCTTGAGTCCAACCCGGTAAGACACGACTTATCGCCACTGGCAGCAGCCACTGGTAACAGGA
TTAGCAGAGCGAGGTATGTAGGCGGTGCTACAGAGTTCTTGAAGTGGTGGCCTAACTACGGCTACACTAG
AAGGACAGTATTTGGTATCTGCGCTCTGCTGAAGCCAGTTACCTTCGGAAAAAGAGTTGGTAGCTCTTGA
TCCGGCAAACAAACCACCGCTGGTAGCGGTGGTTTTTTTGTTTGCAAGCAGCAGATTACGCGCAGAAAAA
AAGGATCTCAAGAAGATCCTTTGATCTTTTCTACGGGGTCTGACGCTCAGTGGAACGAAAACTCACGTTA
AGGGATTTTGGTCATGAGATTATCAAAAAGGATCTTCACCTAGATCCTTTTAAATTAAAAATGAAGTTTT
AAATCAATCTAAAGTATATATGAGTAAACTTGGTCTGACAGTTACCAATGCTTAATCAGTGAGGCACCTA
TCTCAGCGATCTGTCTATTTCGTTCATCCATAGTTGCCTGACTCCCCGTCGTGTAGATAACTACGATACG
GGAGGGCTTACCATCTGGCCCCAGTGCTGCAATGATACCGCGAGACCCACGCTCACCGGCTCCAGATTTA
TCAGCAATAAACCAGCCAGCCGGAAGGGCCGAGCGCAGAAGTGGTCCTGCAACTTTATCCGCCTCCATCC
AGTCTATTAATTGTTGCCGGGAAGCTAGAGTAAGTAGTTCGCCAGTTAATAGTTTGCGCAACGTTGTTGC
CATTGCTACAGGCATCGTGGTGTCACGCTCGTCGTTTGGTATGGCTTCATTCAGCTCCGGTTCCCAACGA
TCAAGGCGAGTTACATGATCCCCCATGTTGTGCAAAAAAGCGGTTAGCTCCTTCGGTCCTCCGATCGTTG
TCAGAAGTAAGTTGGCCGCAGTGTTATCACTCATGGTTATGGCAGCACTGCATAATTCTCTTACTGTCAT
GCCATCCGTAAGATGCTTTTCTGTGACTGGTGAGTACTCAACCAAGTCATTCTGAGAATAGTGTATGCGG
CGACCGAGTTGCTCTTGCCCGGCGTCAATACGGGATAATACCGCGCCACATAGCAGAACTTTAAAAGTGC
TCATCATTGGAAAACGTTCTTCGGGGCGAAAACTCTCAAGGATCTTACCGCTGTTGAGATCCAGTTCGAT
GTAACCCACTCGTGCACCCAACTGATCTTCAGCATCTTTTACTTTCACCAGCGTTTCTGGGTGAGCAAAA
ACAGGAAGGCAAAATGCCGCAAAAAAGGGAATAAGGGCGACACGGAAATGTTGAATACTCATACTCTTCC
TTTTTCAATATTATTGAAGCATTTATCAGGGTTATTGTCTCATGAGCGGATACATATTTGAATGTATTTA
GAAAAATAAACAAATAGGGGTTCCGCGCACATTTCCCCGAAAAGTGCCAC
Features (pLannotate 1.2.2; 14 found; start..end, strand, type, name):
     30..458     -  rep_origin     f1 ori (sequence partly withheld): f1 bacteriophage origin of replication; arrow indicates direction of (+) strand synthesis
    463..618     -  CDS            lacZα (fragment): LacZα fragment of β-galactosidase; lacZ fragment
    626..644     +  promoter       T7 promoter: promoter for bacteriophage T7 RNA polymerase
    653..715     +  misc_feature   MCS (fragment): pBluescript multiple cloning site
    765..1139    -  CDS            BleoR: antibiotic-binding protein; Sh ble from Streptoalloteichus hindustanus; confers resistance to bleomycin, phleomycin, and Zeocin™
   1646..1667    +  misc_feature   MCS (fragment): pBluescript multiple cloning site
   1680..1698    -  promoter       T3 promoter: promoter for bacteriophage T3 RNA polymerase
   1743..1759    -  protein_bind   lac operator: The lac repressor binds to the lac operator to inhibit transcription in E. coli. This inhibition can be relieved by adding lactose or isopropyl-β-D-thiogalactopyranoside (IPTG). lac repressor encoded by lacI
   1767..1797    -  promoter       lac promoter: promoter for the E. coli lac operon
   1812..1833    -  protein_bind   CAP binding site: CAP binding activates transcription in the presence of cAMP. E. coli catabolite activator protein
   1846..1938    -  CDS            lacI (fragment): lac repressor; lacI; The lac repressor binds to the lac operator to inhibit transcription in E. coli. This inhibition can be relieved by adding lactose or isopropyl-β-D-thiogalactopyranoside (IPTG).
   2121..2709    -  rep_origin     ori: high-copy-number ColE1/pMB1/pBR322/pUC origin of replication
   2880..3740    -  CDS            AmpR: β-lactamase; bla; confers resistance to ampicillin, carbenicillin, and related antibiotics
   3741..3845    -  promoter       AmpR promoter: bla
