[The description below was written by a language model from this plasmid's Addgene catalogue record and pLannotate feature annotations shown in this document.]
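Description:
pMOTag53M is an empty-backbone template plasmid for C-terminal in-situ epitope tagging of genes in trypanosomes (Trypanosoma brucei). It is built on pBluescript II KS+ and totals 3,868 bp. It belongs to a set of derivatives of a published PCR-mediated tagging vector series, in which the epitope tag and/or the selectable marker were exchanged. In E. coli it is maintained through the high-copy ColE1/pUC-type origin and selected with ampicillin via the β-lactamase gene and its native promoter. The usual pBluescript elements also remain: the f1 origin for single-stranded DNA production, a lacZα fragment, the lac promoter/operator region, and T7 and T3 promoters flanking the split remnants of the multiple cloning site.

The payload sits between the two MCS fragments. The catalogue entry lists a triple c-Myc tag designed to be fused to the C terminus of a target protein, together with a Zeocin selectable marker. The feature table confirms the marker as the Sh ble (BleoR) coding sequence, which confers resistance to bleomycin, phleomycin and Zeocin. The automated annotation does not mark the Myc tag. It also leaves roughly 500 bp next to BleoR unannotated, so the record does not state which elements in that interval drive or process marker expression in the parasite.

No gene is inserted. In vectors of this series, the tag-plus-marker cassette is normally amplified by PCR with primers carrying homology to the target locus. The product is then transfected so that it integrates at the 3′ end of the endogenous gene, and drug selection yields cells expressing a Myc-tagged protein from its native chromosomal context.
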