Addgene plasmid #26297: pMOTag53M
Purpose: (Empty Backbone)
Depositing lab: George Cross. Depositing organization: Rockefeller University.
Backbone
  Vector backbone: pBluescript II KS+
  Backbone manufacturer: Stratagene
  Backbone size (bp): 3868
  Vector type: Trypanosome in-situ tagging vector
  Selectable markers: Zeocin
Growth in bacteria
  Bacterial resistance: Ampicillin, 100 μg/mL
  Growth temperature: 37°C
  Growth strain: DH5alpha
  Copy number: Unknown
Gene/Insert
  Gene/Insert name: None
  Tag / fusion protein: triple cMyc (C terminal on insert)
  Cloning method: Restriction Enzyme
  Sequencing primers: 5′ n/a
Terms and licenses: Academic/Nonprofit Terms; Industry Terms: Not Available to Industry
Depositor comments: Modifications giving different epitope tags and/or selectable markers made by members of the Cross lab to plasmids based on Oberholzer,M., Morand,S., Kunz,S., and Seebeck,T. A vector series for rapid PCR-mediated C-terminal in-situ tagging of T. brucei genes. Mol. Biochem. Parasitol. 145, 2005, 117-120.
How to cite: pMOTag53M was a gift from George Cross (Addgene plasmid # 26297 ; http://n2t.net/addgene:26297 ; RRID:Addgene_26297)
