>Addgene plasmid #26297 | pMOTag53M | addgene partial sequence | sequence record 32501 | 26297 with Lac_promoter
AGGGAACAAAAGCTGGTACCGGGCCCCCCCTCGAGGGCGGCCGATCGAGATCCGAGGAGCAGAAGCTGAT
CTCGGAGGAGGATCTGCTGAGATCCGAGGAGCAGAAGCTGATCTCGGAGGAGGATCTGCTGAGATCCGAG
GAGCAGAAGCTGATCTCGGAGGAGGATCTGCTGTGATCTAGTGCGGCCGTCGACAAAGTGTGACAACGTC
GCACCATGTGTAGGTTTTCATTTATGTTCTTTCTTTCTTTCTTTTGTGAATTTGTTTTCTGTCTCAAATG
TTTTTAATTCGCTTGGGACCTATGTTTTTCTTGTTTTTTTGCTCACCCTTTGTGTAGGAGGCACCCTGTC
ACGTCTGTGGTTGCGTGTATGCCTTCCTTCCCCTTATTCGCTTCTTCCTGTCGTGTCACACCTCTTTCTC
CCTCTCCCTTTCCGCCTTTTCTTTCAATCTTGTTTTCTCGACCAGCCCTACTAGAGGAGAAAGAATAGTA
ACCCTTTCATCAAAGAAAATAGTTCAAACGAATTGCTAGCTTAAGCTTGATCATGGCCAAGTTGACCAGT
GCCGTTCCGGTGCTCACCGCGCGCGACGTCGCCGGAGCGGTCGAGTTCTGGACCGACCGGCTCGGGTTCT
CCCGGGACTTCGTGGAGGACGACTTCGCCGGTGTGGTCCGGGACGACGTGACCCTGTTCATCAGCGCGGT
CCAGGACCAGGTGGTGCCGGACAACACCCTGGCCTGGGTGTGGGTGCGCGGCCT
